>Addgene plasmid #14683 | pPROK AdoHcyase | addgene partial sequence | sequence record 21232 | 14683 with Tac-promoter
AACTGCCCTACAAAGTCGCCGACATCGGCCTGGCTGCCTGGGGACGCAAGGCCCTGGACATTGCTGAGAA
CGAGATGCCGGGCCTGATGCGTATGCGGGAGCGGTACTCGGCCTCCAAACCACTGAAGGGCGCCCGCATC
GCTGGCTGCCTGCACATGACCGTGGAGACGGCCGTCCTCATTGAGACCCTCGTCACCCTGGGTGCTGAGG
TGCAGTGGTCCAGCTGCAACATCTTCTCCACCCAGGACCATGCGGCGGCTGCCATTGCCAAGGCTGGCAT
TCCGGTGTATGCCTGGAAGGGCGAAACGGACGAGGAGTACCTGTGGTGCATTGAGCAGACCCTGTACTTC
AAGGACGGGCCCCTCAACATGATTCTGGACGACGGGGGCGACCTCACCAACCTCATCCACACCAAGTACC
CGCAGCTTCTGCCAGGCATCCGAGGCATCTCTGAGGAGACCACGACTGGGGTCCACAACCTCTACAAGAT
GATGGCCAATGGGATCCTCAAGGTGCCTGCCATCAATGTCAATGACTCCGTCACCAAGAGCAAGTTTGAC
AACCTCTATGGCTGCCGGGAGTCCCTCATAGATGGCATCAAGCGGGCCACAGATGTGATGATTGCCGGCA
AGGTAGCGGTGGTAGCAGGCTATGGTGATGTGGGCAAGGGCTGTGCCCAGGCCCTGCGGGGTTTCGGAGC
CCGCGTCATCATCACCGAGATTGACCCCATCAACGCACTGCAGGCTGCCATGGAGGGCTATGAGGTGACC
ACCATGGATGAGGCCTGTCAGGAGGGCAACATCTTTGTCACCACCACAGGCTGTATTGACATCATCCTTG
GCCG
