[The description below was written by a language model from this plasmid's Addgene catalogue record.]
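Description:
pPROK AdoHcyase is a bacterial expression plasmid built on the commercial pPROK-1 backbone (about 4.6 kb without insert) and carrying the human S-adenosylhomocysteine hydrolase coding sequence (AHCY, also called AdoHcyase or SAHH). It is maintained in E. coli under ampicillin selection. The record lists the copy number as unknown and does not name the origin of replication. No feature table is supplied, so the detailed layout of the backbone cannot be confirmed beyond the catalogue fields.

The insert is roughly 1.3 kb and, according to the depositor, was derived from a human placental AdoHcyase cDNA clone. It was placed into the vector as an EcoRI fragment, with EcoRI sites retained at both ends, so the fragment can be excised again with that single enzyme. Because the same site flanks both ends, the cloning was non-directional, and the record does not separately document the orientation. The promoter is not listed as a field, but the recommended 5′ sequencing primer anneals to the tac promoter, which suggests that expression is driven by this hybrid trp/lac promoter, a strong promoter typically regulated by the lac repressor and induced with IPTG. No fusion tags, reporters or other modifications are recorded, so the product is presumably the untagged native enzyme.

AdoHcyase hydrolyses S-adenosylhomocysteine to adenosine and homocysteine. The construct is suited to producing recombinant human enzyme in E. coli for biochemical and enzymological studies, or as a source of the human AHCY coding sequence for subcloning.
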