Addgene plasmid #14683: pPROK AdoHcyase
Depositing lab: Michael Hershfield. Depositing organization: Duke University. Publication: Sequence of full length cDNA for human S-adenosylhomocysteine hydrolase. Coulter-Karis DE, Hershfield MS. Ann Hum Genet. 1989 May . 53(Pt 2):169-75. 10.1111/j.1469-1809.1989.tb01781.x PubMed 2596825.
Backbone
  Vector backbone: pPROK-1
  Backbone manufacturer: Clontech
  Backbone size w/o insert (bp): 4600
  Vector type: Bacterial Expression
Growth in bacteria
  Bacterial resistance: Ampicillin, 100 μg/mL
  Growth temperature: 37°C
  Growth strain: DH5alpha
  Copy number: Unknown
Gene/Insert
  Gene/Insert name: adenosyl-homocysteine hydrolase (alt names: AdoHcyase; AHCY)
  Species: H. sapiens (human)
  Insert size (bp): 1300
  Entrez Gene: AHCY (a.k.a. SAHH, adoHcyase)
  Cloning method: Restriction Enzyme; 5′ cloning site EcoRI (not destroyed); 3′ cloning site EcoRI (not destroyed)
  Sequencing primers: 5′ tac promoter
Terms and licenses: Academic/Nonprofit Terms; Industry Terms: Not Available to Industry
Depositor comments: The AdoHcyase coding sequence was derived from human placenta AdoHcyase cDNA clone 20-1.
How to cite: pPROK AdoHcyase was a gift from Michael Hershfield (Addgene plasmid # 14683 ; http://n2t.net/addgene:14683 ; RRID:Addgene_14683)
